Addgene plasmid #82003: pDONR223_CD70_WT
Purpose: Gateway Donor vector containing CD70, part of the Target Accelerator Plasmid Collection.
Depositing lab: Jesse Boehm & William Hahn & David Root. Depositing organization: Broad Institute. Publication: Systematic Functional Interrogation of Rare Cancer Variants Identifies Oncogenic Alleles. Kim E, Ilic N, Shrestha Y, Zou L, Kamburov A, Zhu C, Yang X, Lubonja R, Tran N, Nguyen C, Lawrence MS, Piccioni F, Bagul M, Doench JG, Chouinard CR, Wu X, Hogstrom L, Natoli T, Tamayo P, Horn H, Corsello SM, Lage K, Root DE, Subramanian A, Golub TR, Getz G, Boehm JS, Hahn WC. Cancer Discov. 2016 Jul;6(7):714-26. doi: 10.1158/2159-8290.CD-16-0160. Epub 2016 May 4. PubMed 27147599.
Backbone
  Vector backbone: pDONR223
  Backbone manufacturer: Invitrogen
  Backbone size w/o insert (bp): 2790
  Vector type: Gateway Entry vector
Growth in bacteria
  Bacterial resistance: Spectinomycin, 50 μg/mL
  Growth temperature: 37°C
  Growth strain: DH5alpha
  Copy number: High Copy
Gene/Insert
  Gene/Insert name: CD70 (alt name: NM_001252.4)
  Species: H. sapiens (human)
  Mutation: WT
  Entrez Gene: CD70 (a.k.a. CD27-L, CD27L, CD27LG, LPFS3, TNFSF7, TNLG8A)
  Promoter: None
  Cloning method: Gateway Cloning
  Sequencing primers: 5′ M13pUC-fwd; 3′ M13-Rev
Terms and licenses: Academic/Nonprofit Terms; Industry Terms: Not Available to Industry
Depositor comments: Open state: NO stop codon immediately follows insert
How to cite: pDONR223_CD70_WT was a gift from Jesse Boehm & William Hahn & David Root (Addgene plasmid # 82003 ; http://n2t.net/addgene:82003 ; RRID:Addgene_82003)
