[The description below was written by a language model from this plasmid's Addgene catalogue record and pLannotate feature annotations shown in this document.]
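Description:
pDONR223_CD70_WT is a Gateway entry clone built on the Invitrogen pDONR223 backbone and carrying the wild-type open reading frame of human CD70 (also known as CD27L or TNFSF7). CD70 is the TNF-family ligand for CD27 and supports T-cell costimulation and the generation of cytolytic T cells. The plasmid is maintained in E. coli through a high-copy ColE1/pUC-type origin. It is selected with spectinomycin through the aadA (SmR) aminoglycoside adenylyltransferase gene, which sits downstream of a fragment of the class 1 integron Pc promoter. The annotated sequence is 3,369 nt, consistent with the stated backbone plus a 579-nt coding insert. Short lacI, lacZα and gentamicin-resistance fragments called in the feature table are backbone remnants rather than functional genes.

The CD70 coding sequence is flanked by two attL recombination sites. The annotation software labels these attL3 and attL2; the record does not say why the upstream site is called attL3. These sites allow LR Clonase-mediated transfer of the ORF into any compatible Gateway destination vector. The record lists no promoter for the insert, so expression depends on the destination vector. rrnB T1 and T2 terminators lie upstream of the cassette and help insulate it from read-through transcription. A T7 promoter lies just beyond the downstream attL site, oriented toward the insert on the opposite strand. The depositor notes that the clone is in the "open" configuration, with no stop codon directly after the insert, so the ORF can be fused to C-terminal tags supplied by a destination vector. The plasmid belongs to the Target Accelerator Plasmid Collection, a set of wild-type and variant clones assembled for systematic functional testing of cancer-associated alleles. In that collection it serves as the wild-type CD70 reference.
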