Features (pLannotate 1.2.2; 12 found; start..end, strand, type, name):
     36..624     +  rep_origin     ori: high-copy-number ColE1/pMB1/pBR322/pUC origin of replication
    807..899     +  CDS            lacI (fragment): lac repressor; lacI; The lac repressor binds to the lac operator to inhibit transcription in E. coli. This inhibition can be relieved by adding lactose or isopropyl-β-D-thiogalactopyranoside (IPTG).
    954..981     -  terminator     rrnB T2 terminator: transcription terminator T2 from the E. coli rrnB gene
   1113..1156    +  terminator     rrnB T1 terminator: Escherichia coli rrnB; transcription terminator T1 from the E. coli rrnB gene
   1203..1239    -  CDS            lacZα (fragment): LacZα fragment of β-galactosidase; lacZ fragment
   1256..1351    +  protein_bind   attL3: mutant version of attL; recombination site for the Gateway® LR reaction LR Clonase™
   1354..1932    +  CDS            CD70: CD70_HUMAN - Also known as CD27L, CD27LG, TNFSF7. Experimental evidence at protein level: Swiss-Prot protein existence level 1. Cytokine which is the ligand for CD27. The CD70-CD27 pathway plays an important role in the generation and maintenance of T cell immunity, in particular during antiviral responses. Upon CD27 binding, induces the proliferation of costimulated T-cells and enhances the generation of cytolytic T-cells. From Homo sapiens (Human).
   1935..2033    -  protein_bind   attL2: mutant version of attL; recombination site for the Gateway® LR reaction LR Clonase™
   2051..2069    -  promoter       T7 promoter: promoter for bacteriophage T7 RNA polymerase
   2259..2282    +  promoter       Pc promoter (fragment): intI1 (promoter lies within the coding sequence); class 1 integron promoter
   2458..2514    +  CDS            GmR (fragment): gentamycin acetyltransferase; aacC1; confers resistance to gentamycin
   2521..3312    +  CDS            SmR: aminoglycoside adenylyltransferase (Murphy, 1985); aadA; confers resistance to spectinomycin and streptomycin
>Addgene plasmid #82003 | pDONR223_CD70_WT | addgene full sequence | sequence record 169291 | Addgene NGS Result
GCGTCAGACCCCGTAGAAAAGATCAAAGGATCTTCTTGAGATCCTTTTTTTCTGCGCGTAATCTGCTGCT
TGCAAACAAAAAAACCACCGCTACCAGCGGTGGTTTGTTTGCCGGATCAAGAGCTACCAACTCTTTTTCC
GAAGGTAACTGGCTTCAGCAGAGCGCAGATACCAAATACTGTTCTTCTAGTGTAGCCGTAGTTAGGCCAC
CACTTCAAGAACTCTGTAGCACCGCCTACATACCTCGCTCTGCTAATCCTGTTACCAGTGGCTGCTGCCA
GTGGCGATAAGTCGTGTCTTACCGGGTTGGACTCAAGACGATAGTTACCGGATAAGGCGCAGCGGTCGGG
CTGAACGGGGGGTTCGTGCACACAGCCCAGCTTGGAGCGAACGACCTACACCGAACTGAGATACCTACAG
CGTGAGCTATGAGAAAGCGCCACGCTTCCCGAAGGGAGAAAGGCGGACAGGTATCCGGTAAGCGGCAGGG
TCGGAACAGGAGAGCGCACGAGGGAGCTTCCAGGGGGAAACGCCTGGTATCTTTATAGTCCTGTCGGGTT
TCGCCACCTCTGACTTGAGCGTCGATTTTTGTGATGCTCGTCAGGGGGGCGGAGCCTATGGAAAAACGCC
AGCAACGCGGCCTTTTTACGGTTCCTGGCCTTTTGCTGGCCTTTTGCTCACATGTTCTTTCCTGCGTTAT
CCCCTGATTCTGTGGATAACCGTATTACCGCCTTTGAGTGAGCTGATACCGCTCGCCGCAGCCGAACGAC
CGAGCGCAGCGAGTCAGTGAGCGAGGAAGCGGAAGAGCGCCCAATACGCAAACCGCCTCTCCCCGCGCGT
TGGCCGATTCATTAATGCAGCTGGCACGACAGGTTTCCCGACTGGAAAGCGGGCAGTGAGCGCAACGCAA
TTAATACGCGTACCGCTAGCCAGGAAGAGTTTGTAGAAACGCAAAAAGGCCATCCGTCAGGATGGCCTTC
TGCTTAGTTTGATGCCTGGCAGTTTATGGCGGGCGTCCTGCCCGCCACCCTCCGGGCCGTTGCTTCACAA
CGTTCAAATCCGCTCCCGGCGGATTTGTCCTACTCAGGAGAGCGTTCACCGACAAACAACAGATAAAACG
AAAGGCCCAGTCTTCCGACTGAGCCTTTCGTTTTATTTGATGCCTGGCAGTTCCCTACTCTCGCGTTAAC
GCTAGCATGGATGTTTTCCCAGTCACGACGTTGTAAAACGACGGCCAGTCTTAAGCTCGGGCCCCAAATA
ATGATTTTATTTTGACTGATAGTGACCTGTTCGTTGCAACAAATTGATGAGCAATGCTTTTTTATAATGC
CAACTTTGTACAAAAAAGTTGGCATGCCGGAGGAGGGTTCGGGCTGCTCGGTGCGGCGCAGGCCCTATGG
GTGCGTCCTGCGGGCTGCTTTGGTCCCATTGGTCGCGGGCTTGGTGATCTGCCTCGTGGTGTGCATCCAG
CGCTTCGCACAGGCTCAGCAGCAGCTGCCGCTCGAGTCACTTGGGTGGGACGTAGCTGAGCTGCAGCTGA
ATCACACAGGACCTCAGCAGGACCCCAGGCTATACTGGCAGGGGGGCCCAGCACTGGGCCGCTCCTTCCT
GCATGGACCAGAGCTGGACAAGGGGCAGCTACGTATCCATCGTGATGGCATCTACATGGTACACATCCAG
GTGACGCTGGCCATCTGTTCCTCCACGACGGCCTCCAGGCACCACCCCACCACCCTGGCCGTGGGAATCT
GCTCTCCCGCCTCCCGTAGCATCAGCCTGCTGCGTCTCAGCTTCCACCAAGGTTGTACCATTGCCTCCCA
GCGCCTGACGCCCCTGGCCCGAGGGGACACACTCTGCACCAACCTCACTGGGACACTTTTGCCTTCCCGA
AACACTGATGAGACCTTCTTTGGAGTGCAGTGGGTGCGTCCCTGCCCAACTTTCTTGTACAAAGTTGGCA
TTATAAGAAAGCATTGCTTATCAATTTGTTGCAACGAACAGGTCACTATCAGTCAAAATAAAATCATTAT
TTGCCATCCAGCTGATATCCCCTATAGTGAGTCGTATTACATGGTCATAGCTGTTTCCTGGCAGCTCTGG
CCCGTGTCTCAAAATCTCTGATGTTACATTGCACAAGATAAAAATATATCATCATGCCTCCTCTAGACCA
GCCAGGACAGAAATGCCTCGACTTCGCTGCTACCCAAGGTTGCCGGGTGACGCACACCGTGGAAACGGAT
GAAGGCACGAACCCAGTGGACATAAGCCTGTTCGGTTCGTAAGCTGTAATGCAAGTAGCGTATGCGCTCA
CGCAACTGGTCCAGAACCTTGACCGAACGCAGCGGTGGTAACGGCGCAGTGGCGGTTTTCATGGCTTGTT
ATGACTGTTTTTTTGGGGTACAGTCTATGCCTCGGGCATCCAAGCAGCAAGCGCGTTACGCCGTGGGTCG
ATGTTTGATGTTATGGAGCAGCAACGATGTTACGCAGCAGGGCAGTCGCCCTAAAACAAAGTTAAACATT
ATGAGGGAAGCGGTGATCGCCGAAGTATCGACTCAACTATCAGAGGTAGTTGGCGTCATCGAGCGCCATC
TCGAACCGACGTTGCTGGCCGTACATTTGTACGGCTCCGCAGTGGATGGCGGCCTGAAGCCACACAGTGA
TATTGATTTGCTGGTTACGGTGACCGTAAGGCTTGATGAAACAACGCGGCGAGCTTTGATCAACGACCTT
TTGGAAACTTCGGCTTCCCCTGGAGAGAGCGAGATTCTCCGCGCTGTAGAAGTCACCATTGTTGTGCACG
ACGACATCATTCCGTGGCGTTATCCAGCTAAGCGCGAACTGCAATTTGGAGAATGGCAGCGCAATGACAT
TCTTGCAGGTATCTTCGAGCCAGCCACGATCGACATTGATCTGGCTATCTTGCTGACAAAAGCAAGAGAA
CATAGCGTTGCCTTGGTAGGTCCAGCGGCGGAGGAACTCTTTGATCCGGTTCCTGAACAGGATCTATTTG
AGGCGCTAAATGAAACCTTAACGCTATGGAACTCGCCGCCCGACTGGGCTGGCGATGAGCGAAATGTAGT
GCTTACGTTGTCCCGCATTTGGTACAGCGCAGTAACCGGCAAAATCGCGCCGAAGGATGTCGCTGCCGAC
TGGGCAATGGAGCGCCTGCCGGCCCAGTATCAGCCCGTCATACTTGAAGCTAGACAGGCTTATCTTGGAC
AAGAAGAAGATCGCTTGGCCTCGCGCGCAGATCAGTTGGAAGAATTTGTCCACTACGTGAAAGGCGAGAT
CACCAAGGTAGTCGGCAAATAACCCTCGAGCCACCCATGACCAAAATCCCTTAACGTGAGTTACGCGTCG
TTCCACTGA
