>Addgene plasmid #82003 | pDONR223_CD70_WT | depositor partial sequence | sequence record 155322 | Insert sequence
ATGCCGGAGGAGGGTTCGGGCTGCTCGGTGCGGCGCAGGCCCTATGGGTGCGTCCTGCGGGCTGCTTTGG
TCCCATTGGTCGCGGGCTTGGTGATCTGCCTCGTGGTGTGCATCCAGCGCTTCGCACAGGCTCAGCAGCA
GCTGCCGCTCGAGTCACTTGGGTGGGACGTAGCTGAGCTGCAGCTGAATCACACAGGACCTCAGCAGGAC
CCCAGGCTATACTGGCAGGGGGGCCCAGCACTGGGCCGCTCCTTCCTGCATGGACCAGAGCTGGACAAGG
GGCAGCTACGTATCCATCGTGATGGCATCTACATGGTACACATCCAGGTGACGCTGGCCATCTGTTCCTC
CACGACGGCCTCCAGGCACCACCCCACCACCCTGGCCGTGGGAATCTGCTCTCCCGCCTCCCGTAGCATC
AGCCTGCTGCGTCTCAGCTTCCACCAAGGTTGTACCATTGCCTCCCAGCGCCTGACGCCCCTGGCCCGAG
GGGACACACTCTGCACCAACCTCACTGGGACACTTTTGCCTTCCCGAAACACTGATGAGACCTTCTTTGG
AGTGCAGTGGGTGCGTCCC
